Addgene plasmid #67357: pDSHA-ARL5A-Myc
Purpose: Mammalian expression of hArl5 with C-term Myc tag
Depositing lab: Richard Kahn. Depositing organization: Emory University. Publication: Tool box: Plasmids for the expression or knockdown of human ARF Family GTPases (ARF/ARL/SAR) and their co-expression in bacteria with N-myristoyltransferases. Kerr SC, Kahn RA. Cell Logist. 2015 Sep 21;5(3):e1090523. doi: 10.1080/21592799.2015.1090523. eCollection 2015 Jul-Sep. PubMed 27057421.
Backbone
  Vector backbone: pDS_Myc-X
  Vector type: Mammalian Expression
  Selectable markers: Neomycin (select with G418)
Growth in bacteria
  Bacterial resistance: Kanamycin, 50 μg/mL
  Growth temperature: 37°C
  Growth strain: DH5alpha
  Copy number: High Copy
Gene/Insert
  Gene/Insert name: ARL5A (alt name: pRK10n-Myc)
  Species: H. sapiens (human)
  Entrez Gene: ARL5A (a.k.a. ARFLP5, ARL5)
  Promoter: CMV
  Tag / fusion protein: Myc (C terminal on backbone)
  Cloning method: Gateway Cloning
  Sequencing primers: 5′ CMV-F; 3′ T7
Terms and licenses: Academic/Nonprofit Terms; Industry Terms: Not Available to Industry
How to cite: pDSHA-ARL5A-Myc was a gift from Richard Kahn (Addgene plasmid # 67357 ; http://n2t.net/addgene:67357 ; RRID:Addgene_67357)
