[The description below was written by a language model from this plasmid's Addgene catalogue record.]
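Description:
pDSHA-ARL5A-Myc is a mammalian expression plasmid built on the pDS_Myc-X backbone that carries the human ARL5A open reading frame (also known as ARL5 or ARFLP5), which encodes a member of the ARF-like branch of the ARF family of small regulatory GTPases. The insert was introduced by Gateway recombination cloning and is transcribed from the CMV promoter, a strong constitutive promoter widely used for high-level expression in cultured mammalian cells. A Myc epitope supplied by the backbone is fused to the C terminus of the protein, so the product can be detected or immunoprecipitated with anti-Myc antibodies without needing an ARL5A-specific reagent. C-terminal placement leaves the N terminus of the GTPase unmodified. Although the plasmid name contains "HA", the record lists only the Myc tag, and no HA epitope is documented.

In bacteria the plasmid is maintained at high copy number under kanamycin selection. In mammalian cells a neomycin resistance marker allows G418 selection, so the construct can be used for stable line generation as well as transient transfection. The record does not state the origin of replication, the polyadenylation signal or the overall size, and no feature table is available to confirm the detailed layout, though the listed sequencing primers indicate that CMV and T7 priming sites flank the insert. The plasmid belongs to a toolbox collection of constructs for expressing or knocking down human ARF, ARL and SAR family GTPases, and it is suited to studies of ARL5A localisation, interactions and function in mammalian cells.
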