>Addgene plasmid #67357 | pDSHA-ARL5A-Myc | addgene partial sequence | sequence record 119397 | T7 5'-TAATACGACTCACTATAGGG-3'
ATTAAGGTACCGGGCCCTACAGATCCTCTTCAGAGATGAGTTTCTGCTCCATCTCGAATCGAACCACTTT
GTACAAGAAAGCTGGGTCTCTAATCTTAAGTCGTGACATCATCCATTCAAGTCCTTGGCACAATCCCTCG
CCAGTTAGAGCACAGCATGCCTGGATATGCCACTGGTGATCTTTAATAGAAGTTAGCTTCAAAAACTGGG
AGATTTCTGCTACAGTCATGCATTCTTTAACATCTTGTTTATTAGCAAAAATCAGCAATCCAGCTTTTCT
TAGGTCCTCATGCGCTAACATTTTATAGAGTTCTTCTCTAGTTACAGAAATCCTCTCTCTGTCTGTACTG
TCCACAACAACTATTACAAACTCTGTGTTAGTATAGTAAGTGTTCCAGGAAGAACGAAGAGATTCTTGGC
CACCAATATCCCACATTAGGAAACGTGTATTATTAATCACTATCTCTTCTACATTACTTCCTATTGTAGG
AGATGTATGTACAACTTCATTCATAGAAAATTGGTAAAGAATGGTAGTTTTCCCTGCATTATCCAACCCA
ACAATGATAACTTTGTGCTCCTGGTGATTGAACAGTCTCCATATTCTAGTGAAGAGAATTCCCATGGTTC
TATCTCCTTCTAAGCCTGCTTTTTTGTACAAACTTGTTTGATTCGAGTGTCGACGGTATCGATAAGCTTG
ATATCGAATTCCTGCAGCCCGGGGGATCCGCCCGGGCTAGAGCGGCCGCCACCGCGGTGGAGCTCCAGCT
TTTGTTCCCTTTAGTGAGGGTTAATTTCGAGCTTGGCGTAATCGCTAGCGGATCTGACGGTTCACTAAAC
CAGCTCTGCTTATATAGACCTCCCACCGTACACGCCTACCGCCCATTTGCGTCAATGGGGCGGAGTTGTT
ACGACATTTTGGAAAGTCCGGTTGAT
